>Addgene plasmid #119090 | SNX9-PX (246-376) | addgene full sequence | sequence record 275857 | Addgene NGS Result
TTTCACACAGGAAACAGTATTCATGTCCCCTATACTAGGTTATTGGAAAATTAAGGGCCTTGTGCAACCC
ACTCGACTTCTTTTGGAATATCTTGAAGAAAAATATGAAGAGCATTTGTATGAGCGCGATGAAGGTGATA
AATGGCGAAACAAAAAGTTTGAATTGGGTTTGGAGTTTCCCAATCTTCCTTATTATATTGATGGTGATGT
TAAATTAACACAGTCTATGGCCATCATACGTTATATAGCTGACAAGCACAACATGTTGGGTGGTTGTCCA
AAAGAGCGTGCAGAGATTTCAATGCTTGAAGGAGCGGTTTTGGATATTAGATACGGTGTTTCGAGAATTG
CATATAGTAAAGACTTTGAAACTCTCAAAGTTGATTTTCTTAGCAAGCTACCTGAAATGCTGAAAATGTT
CGAAGATCGTTTATGTCATAAAACATATTTAAATGGTGATCATGTAACCCATCCTGACTTCATGTTGTAT
GACGCTCTTGATGTTGTTTTATACATGGACCCAATGTGCCTGGATGCGTTCCCAAAATTAGTTTGTTTTA
AAAAACGTATTGAAGCTATCCCACAAATTGATAAGTACTTGAAATCCAGCAAGTATATAGCATGGCCTTT
GCAGGGCTGGCAAGCCACGTTTGGTGGTGGCGACCATCCTCCAAAATCGGATCTGGTTCCGCGTGGATCC
CCGACGAGCACGTTTGATTGTGTGGTGGCAGACCCGCGTAAAGGTTCCAAGATGTACGGCCTGAAGTCCT
ATATCGAATACCAACTGACCCCGACGAACACCAATCGTAGCGTCAACCATCGCTATAAACACTTCGATTG
GCTGTACGAACGTCTGCTGGTGAAGTTTGGCAGTGCAATTCCGATCCCGTCCCTGCCGGACAAACAGGTT
ACGGGTCGCTTCGAAGAAGAATTTATCAAGATGCGTATGGAACGCCTGCAAGCGTGGATGACCCGTATGT
GCCGCCATCCGGTGATCAGCGAATCTGAAGTTTTTCAGCAATTCCTGAACTTCCGTGATGAAAAGGAATG
GAAGACGGGCAAGCGTAAGGCGGAACGCGACGAACTGGCCGGTTAACTCGAGCGGCCGCATCGTGACTGA
CTGACGATCTGCCTCGCGCGTTTCGGTGATGACGGTGAAAACCTCTGACACATGCAGCTCCCGGAGACGG
TCACAGCTTGTCTGTAAGCGGATGCCGGGAGCAGACAAGCCCGTCAGGGCGCGTCAGCGGGTGTTGGCGG
GTGTCGGGGCGCAGCCATGACCCAGTCACGTAGCGATAGCGGAGTGTATAATTCTTGAAGACGAAAGGGC
CTCGTGATACGCCTATTTTTATAGGTTAATGTCATGATAATAATGGTTTCTTAGACGTCAGGTGGCACTT
TTCGGGGAAATGTGCGCGGAACCCCTATTTGTTTATTTTTCTAAATACATTCAAATATGTATCCGCTCAT
GAGACAATAACCCTGATAAATGCTTCAATAATATTGAAAAAGGAAGAGTATGAGTATTCAACATTTCCGT
GTCGCCCTTATTCCCTTTTTTGCGGCATTTTGCCTTCCTGTTTTTGCTCACCCAGAAACGCTGGTGAAAG
TAAAAGATGCTGAAGATCAGTTGGGTGCACGAGTGGGTTACATCGAACTGGATCTCAACAGCGGTAAGAT
CCTTGAGAGTTTTCGCCCCGAAGAACGTTTTCCAATGATGAGCACTTTTAAAGTTCTGCTATGTGGCGCG
GTATTATCCCGTGTTGACGCCGGGCAAGAGCAACTCGGTCGCCGCATACACTATTCTCAGAATGACTTGG
TTGAGTACTCACCAGTCACAGAAAAGCATCTTACGGATGGCATGACAGTAAGAGAATTATGCAGTGCTGC
CATAACCATGAGTGATAACACTGCGGCCAACTTACTTCTGACAACGATCGGAGGACCGAAGGAGCTAACC
GCTTTTTTGCACAACATGGGGGATCATGTAACTCGCCTTGATCGTTGGGAACCGGAGCTGAATGAAGCCA
TACCAAACGACGAGCGTGACACCACGATGCCTGCAGCAATGGCAACAACGTTGCGCAAACTATTAACTGG
CGAACTACTTACTCTAGCTTCCCGGCAACAATTAATAGACTGGATGGAGGCGGATAAAGTTGCAGGACCA
CTTCTGCGCTCGGCCCTTCCGGCTGGCTGGTTTATTGCTGATAAATCTGGAGCCGGTGAGCGTGGGTCTC
GCGGTATCATTGCAGCACTGGGGCCAGATGGTAAGCCCTCCCGTATCGTAGTTATCTACACGACGGGGAG
TCAGGCAACTATGGATGAACGAAATAGACAGATCGCTGAGATAGGTGCCTCACTGATTAAGCATTGGTAA
CTGTCAGACCAAGTTTACTCATATATACTTTAGATTGATTTAAAACTTCATTTTTAATTTAAAAGGATCT
AGGTGAAGATCCTTTTTGATAATCTCATGACCAAAATCCCTTAACGTGAGTTTTCGTTCCACTGAGCGTC
AGACCCCGTAGAAAAGATCAAAGGATCTTCTTGAGATCCTTTTTTTCTGCGCGTAATCTGCTGCTTGCAA
ACAAAAAAACCACCGCTACCAGCGGTGGTTTGTTTGCCGGATCAAGAGCTACCAACTCTTTTTCCGAAGG
TAACTGGCTTCAGCAGAGCGCAGATACCAAATACTGTCCTTCTAGTGTAGCCGTAGTTAGGCCACCACTT
CAAGAACTCTGTAGCACCGCCTACATACCTCGCTCTGCTAATCCTGTTACCAGTGGCTGCTGCCAGTGGC
GATAAGTCGTGTCTTACCGGGTTGGACTCAAGACGATAGTTACCGGATAAGGCGCAGCGGTCGGGCTGAA
CGGGGGGTTCGTGCACACAGCCCAGCTTGGAGCGAACGACCTACACCGAACTGAGATACCTACAGCGTGA
GCTATGAGAAAGCGCCACGCTTCCCGAAGGGAGAAAGGCGGACAGGTATCCGGTAAGCGGCAGGGTCGGA
ACAGGAGAGCGCACGAGGGAGCTTCCAGGGGGAAACGCCTGGTATCTTTATAGTCCTGTCGGGTTTCGCC
ACCTCTGACTTGAGCGTCGATTTTTGTGATGCTCGTCAGGGGGGCGGAGCCTATGGAAAAACGCCAGCAA
CGCGGCCTTTTTACGGTTCCTGGCCTTTTGCTGGCCTTTTGCTCACATGTTCTTTCCTGCGTTATCCCCT
GATTCTGTGGATAACCGTATTACCGCCTTTGAGTGAGCTGATACCGCTCGCCGCAGCCGAACGACCGAGC
GCAGCGAGTCAGTGAGCGAGGAAGCGGAAGAGCGCCTGATGCGGTATTTTCTCCTTACGCATCTGTGCGG
TATTTCACACCGCATAAATTCCGACACCATCGAATGGCGCAAAACCTTTCGCGGTATGGCATGATAGCGC
CCGGAAGAGAGTCAATTCAGGGTGGTGAATGTGAAACCAGTAACGTTATACGATGTCGCAGAGTATGCCG
GTGTCTCTTATCAGACCGTTTCCCGCGTGGTGAACCAGGCCAGCCACGTTTCTGCGAAAACGCGGGAAAA
AGTGGAAGCGGCGATGGCGGAGCTGAATTACATTCCCAACCGCGTGGCACAACAACTGGCGGGCAAACAG
TCGTTGCTGATTGGCGTTGCCACCTCCAGTCTGGCCCTGCACGCGCCGTCGCAAATTGTCGCGGCGATTA
AATCTCGCGCCGATCAACTGGGTGCCAGCGTGGTGGTGTCGATGGTAGAACGAAGCGGCGTCGAAGCCTG
TAAAGCGGCGGTGCACAATCTTCTCGCGCAACGCGTCAGTGGGCTGATCATTAACTATCCGCTGGATGAC
CAGGATGCCATTGCTGTGGAAGCTGCCTGCACTAATGTTCCGGCGTTATTTCTTGATGTCTCTGACCAGA
CACCCATCAACAGTATTATTTTCTCCCATGAAGACGGTACGCGACTGGGCGTGGAGCATCTGGTCGCATT
GGGTCACCAGCAAATCGCGCTGTTAGCGGGCCCATTAAGTTCTGTCTCGGCGCGTCTGCGTCTGGCTGGC
TGGCATAAATATCTCACTCGCAATCAAATTCAGCCGATAGCGGAACGGGAAGGCGACTGGAGTGCCATGT
CCGGTTTTCAACAAACCATGCAAATGCTGAATGAGGGCATCGTTCCCACTGCGATGCTGGTTGCCAACGA
TCAGATGGCGCTGGGCGCAATGCGCGCCATTACCGAGTCCGGGCTGCGCGTTGGTGCGGATATCTCGGTA
GTGGGATACGACGATACCGAAGACAGCTCATGTTATATCCCGCCGTTAACCACCATCAAACAGGATTTTC
GCCTGCTGGGGCAAACCAGCGTGGACCGCTTGCTGCAACTCTCTCAGGGCCAGGCGGTGAAGGGCAATCA
GCTGTTGCCCGTCTCACTGGTGAAAAGAAAAACCACCCTGGCGCCCAATACGCAAACCGCCTCTCCCCGC
GCGTTGGCCGATTCATTAATGCAGCTGGCACGACAGGTTTCCCGACTGGAAAGCGGGCAGTGAGCGCAAC
GCAATTAATGTAAGTTAGCTCACTCATTAGGCACCCCAGGCTTTACACTTTATGCTTCCGGCTCGTATGT
TGTGTGGAATTGTGAGCGGATAACAATTTCACACAGGAAACAGCTATGACCATGATTACGGATTCACTGG
CCGTCGTTTTACAACGTCGTGACTGGGAAAACCCTGGCGTTACCCAACTTAATCGCCTTGCAGCACATCC
CCCTTTCGCCAGCTGGCGTAATAGCGAAGAGGCCCGCACCGATCGCCCTTCCCAACAGTTGCGCAGCCTG
AATGGCGAATGGCGCTTTGCCTGGTTTCCGGCACCAGAAGCGGTGCCGGAAAGCTGGCTGGAGTGCGATC
TTCCTGAGGCCGATACTGTCGTCGTCCCCTCAAACTGGCAGATGCACGGTTACGATGCGCCCATCTACAC
CAACGTGACCTATCCCATTACGGTCAATCCGCCGTTTGTTCCCACGGAGAATCCGACGGGTTGTTACTCG
CTCACATTTAATGTTGATGAAAGCTGGCTACAGGAAGGCCAGACGCGAATTATTTTTGATGGCGTTGGAA
TTAGCTTATCGACTGCACGGTGCACCAATGCTTCTGGCGTCAGGCAGCCATCGGAAGCTGTGGTATGGCT
GTGCAGGTCGTAAATCACTGCATAATTCGTGTCGCTCAAGGCGCACTCCCGTTCTGGATAATGTTTTTTG
CGCCGACATCATAACGGTTCTGGCAAATATTCTGAAATGAGCTGTTGACAATTAATCATCGGCTCGTATA
ATGTGTGGAATTGTGAGCGGATAACAA
Features (pLannotate 1.2.2; 17 found; start..end, strand, type, name):
     23..676     +  CDS            GST26_SCHJA: Experimental evidence at protein level: Swiss-Prot protein existence level 1. GST isoenzymes appear to play a central role in the parasite detoxification system. Other functions are also suspected including a role in increasing the solubility of haematin in the parasite gut. From Schistosoma japonicum (Blood fluke).
    701..1093    +  CDS            SNX9 (fragment): SNX9_HUMAN - Also known as SH3PX1, SH3PXD3A. Experimental evidence at protein level: Swiss-Prot protein existence level 1. Involved in endocytosis and intracellular vesicle trafficking, both during interphase and at the end of mitosis. Required for efficient progress through mitosis and cytokinesis. Required for normal formation of the cleavage furrow at the end of mitosis. Plays a role in endocytosis via clathrin-coated pits, but also clathrin- independent, actin-dependent fluid-phase endocytosis. Plays a role in macropinocytosis. Promotes internalization of TNFR. Promotes degradation of EGFR
   1129..1168    +  CDS            rop (fragment): Rop protein, which maintains plasmids at low copy number; rop
   1270..1310    +  misc_feature   bom (fragment): basis of mobility region from pBR322
   1415..1519    +  promoter       AmpR promoter: bla
   1520..2380    +  CDS            AmpR: β-lactamase; bla; confers resistance to ampicillin, carbenicillin, and related antibiotics
   2551..3139    +  rep_origin     ori: high-copy-number ColE1/pMB1/pBR322/pUC origin of replication
   3325..3376    -  misc_feature   bom (fragment): basis of mobility region from pBR322
   3383..3460    +  promoter       lacI promoter: lacI
   3461..4543    +  CDS            lacI: lac repressor; lacI; The lac repressor binds to the lac operator to inhibit transcription in E. coli. This inhibition can be relieved by adding lactose or isopropyl-β-D-thiogalactopyranoside (IPTG).
   4556..4577    +  protein_bind   CAP binding site: CAP binding activates transcription in the presence of cAMP. E. coli catabolite activator protein
   4592..4622    +  promoter       lac promoter: promoter for the E. coli lac operon
   4630..4646    +  protein_bind   lac operator: The lac repressor binds to the lac operator to inhibit transcription in E. coli. This inhibition can be relieved by adding lactose or isopropyl-β-D-thiogalactopyranoside (IPTG). lac repressor encoded by lacI
   4666..4839    +  CDS            lacZα: LacZα fragment of β-galactosidase; lacZ fragment
   5103..5219    -  CDS            yciV (fragment): RNAAM_ECOLI - Also known as trpH From Escherichia coli (strain K12).
   5295..5323    +  promoter       tac promoter: strong E. coli promoter; hybrid between the trp and lac UV5 promoters
   5331..5347    +  protein_bind   lac operator: The lac repressor binds to the lac operator to inhibit transcription in E. coli. This inhibition can be relieved by adding lactose or isopropyl-β-D-thiogalactopyranoside (IPTG). lac repressor encoded by lacI
