[The description below was written by a language model from this plasmid's Addgene catalogue record and pLannotate feature annotations shown in this document.]
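Description:
SNX9-PX (246-376) is a bacterial expression plasmid built on the pGEX4T2 backbone for producing the phox homology (PX) domain of human sorting nexin 9 (SNX9, also known as SH3PX1) as a glutathione S-transferase fusion in E. coli. The 5,347-nt plasmid replicates from a ColE1/pMB1-type origin and is selected with ampicillin through the β-lactamase gene (AmpR) under its own promoter. Short remnants of the pBR322 rop and bom regions are also annotated, reflecting the vector's lineage. The catalogue lists the copy number as unknown.

The insert, covering SNX9 residues 246 to 376, was cloned between BamHI and XhoI sites, both of which are retained. It lies just downstream of the Schistosoma japonicum GST coding sequence, so GST forms an N-terminal tag contributed by the backbone. Transcription is driven by the tac promoter, a strong trp/lac hybrid, followed by a lac operator. The plasmid also carries lacI with its own promoter, so the repressor keeps expression low until it is relieved by IPTG. A lac promoter/operator, CAP binding site and lacZα fragment downstream of lacI, plus a small E. coli yciV fragment upstream of tac, are backbone remnants and not functional parts of the expression cassette.

The GST tag allows affinity purification of the recombinant domain on glutathione resin. The construct belongs to a set used to classify human PX domains by their phosphoinositide binding specificities, and it is suited to producing purified SNX9 PX domain for lipid-binding, biophysical or structural work.
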