Addgene plasmid #119090: SNX9-PX (246-376)
Purpose: Bacterial expression of human phox homology (PX) domain, SNX9-PX (246-376)
Depositing lab: Brett Collins. Depositing organization: University of Queensland. Publication: Classification of the human phox homology (PX) domains based on their phosphoinositide binding specificities. Chandra M, Chin YK, Mas C, Feathers JR, Paul B, Datta S, Chen KE, Jia X, Yang Z, Norwood SJ, Mohanty B, Bugarcic A, Teasdale RD, Henne WM, Mobli M, Collins BM. Nat Commun. 2019 Apr 4;10(1):1528. doi: 10.1038/s41467-019-09355-y. PubMed 30948714.
Backbone
  Vector backbone: pGEX4T2
  Vector type: Bacterial Expression
Growth in bacteria
  Bacterial resistance: Ampicillin, 100 μg/mL
  Growth temperature: 37°C
  Growth strain: DH5alpha
  Copy number: Unknown
Gene/Insert
  Gene/Insert name: SNX9-PX (246-376)
  Species: H. sapiens (human)
  Entrez Gene: SNX9 (a.k.a. SDP1, SH3PX1, SH3PXD3A, WISP)
  Promoter: tac
  Tag / fusion protein: GST (N terminal on backbone)
  Cloning method: Restriction Enzyme; 5′ cloning site BamHI (not destroyed); 3′ cloning site XhoI (not destroyed)
  Sequencing primers: 5′ pGEX5
Terms and licenses: Academic/Nonprofit Terms; Industry Terms: Not Available to Industry
Depositor comments: Amino Acid Sequence: PTSTFDCVVADPRKGSKMYGLKSYIEYQLTPTNTNRSVNHRYKHFDWLYERLLVKFGSAIPIPSLPDKQVTGRFEEEFIKMRMERLQAWMTRMCRHPVISESEVFQQFLNFRDEKEWKTGKRKAERDELAG
How to cite: SNX9-PX (246-376) was a gift from Brett Collins (Addgene plasmid # 119090 ; http://n2t.net/addgene:119090 ; RRID:Addgene_119090)
